Addgene plasmid #235740: STp6
Purpose: Protein expression of human RAB5A Q79,C19S,C63S,S84TAG, 1-212-His6 in bacteria for unnatural amino acid incorporation
Depositing lab: Roger Williams. Depositing organization: MRC Laboratory of Molecular Biology. Publication: Structural basis for VPS34 kinase activation by Rab1 and Rab5 on membranes. Tremel S, Ohashi Y, Morado DR, Bertram J, Perisic O, Brandt LTL, von Wrisberg MK, Chen ZA, Maslen SL, Kovtun O, Skehel M, Rappsilber J, Lang K, Munro S, Briggs JAG, Williams RL. Nat Commun. 2021 Mar 10;12(1):1564. doi: 10.1038/s41467-021-21695-2. PubMed 33692360.
Backbone
  Vector backbone: pBAD
  Vector type: Bacterial Expression
Growth in bacteria
  Bacterial resistance: Ampicillin, 100 μg/mL
  Growth temperature: 37°C
  Growth strain: DH5alpha
  Copy number: Unknown
Gene/Insert
  Gene/Insert name: RAB5A
  Species: H. sapiens (human)
  Mutation: Q79, C19S, C63S, S84TAG, aa 1-212
  Entrez Gene: RAB5A (a.k.a. RAB5)
  Tag / fusion protein: 6xHis (C terminal on insert)
  Cloning method: Ligation Independent Cloning
Terms and licenses: Academic/Nonprofit Terms; Industry Terms: Not Available to Industry
How to cite: STp6 was a gift from Roger Williams (Addgene plasmid # 235740 ; http://n2t.net/addgene:235740 ; RRID:Addgene_235740)
