[The description below was written by a language model from this plasmid's Addgene catalogue record and pLannotate feature annotations shown in this document.]
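Description:
STp6 is a 5.3 kb bacterial expression plasmid built on the pBAD backbone for arabinose-inducible production of a modified human RAB5A in E. coli. It replicates from a ColE1/pMB1-type origin and is selected with ampicillin through the bla (AmpR) gene and its own promoter. The backbone also carries an M13 phage origin, a pBR322 bom region, and short remnants of the rop gene, the tetracycline resistance gene and the tet promoter. These remnants are annotated only as fragments and are presumably non-functional leftovers from the vector's ancestry.

The expression cassette follows the standard pBAD layout. The araC regulator is transcribed divergently from the araBAD promoter, so transcription is kept low until L-arabinose is added. A phage T7 gene 10 ribosome binding site sits upstream of the RAB5A coding sequence. Downstream, an rrnB segment containing 5S rRNA sequence and the T1 and T2 terminators ends transcription.

The insert encodes residues 1–212 of RAB5A with a C-terminal 6xHis tag, which the catalogue lists although the feature table does not annotate it separately. It carries the substitutions C19S and C63S and an amber stop codon (TAG) in place of Ser84. The record also lists "Q79" without naming a replacement residue, so the nature of that change is unclear.

The amber codon is the site for unnatural amino acid incorporation by stop-codon suppression. This requires an orthogonal tRNA/aminoacyl-tRNA synthetase pair, which is not annotated on this plasmid and would have to be supplied separately. Because the His tag lies after the TAG codon, only full-length, suppressed product carries it, which aids purification. The associated work concerns structural studies of VPS34 kinase activation by Rab GTPases on membranes.
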