Features (pLannotate 1.2.2; 15 found; start..end, strand, type, name):
    595..975     +  rep_origin     M13 ori (sequence partly withheld): M13 bacteriophage origin of replication; arrow indicates direction of (+) strand synthesis
   1161..1749    +  rep_origin     ori: high-copy-number ColE1/pMB1/pBR322/pUC origin of replication
   1935..2075    -  misc_feature   bom: basis of mobility region from pBR322
   2177..2216    -  CDS            rop (fragment): Rop protein, which maintains plasmids at low copy number; rop
   2217..2402    -  CDS            TcR (fragment): tetracycline efflux protein; tet; confers resistance to tetracycline
   2412..2430    +  promoter       tet promoter (fragment): E. coli promoter for tetracycline efflux protein gene
   2520..3398    -  CDS            araC: L-arabinose regulatory protein; araC
   3425..3709    +  promoter       araBAD promoter: araBAD; promoter of the L-arabinose operon of E. coli; the araC regulatory gene is transcribed in the opposite direction (Guzman et al., 1995)
   3736..3758    +  RBS            RBS: efficient ribosome binding site from bacteriophage T7 gene 10 (Olins and Rangwala, 1989)
   3766..4401    +  CDS            RAB5A: RAB5A_HUMAN - Also known as RAB5. Experimental evidence at protein level: Swiss-Prot protein existence level 1. Small GTPase which cycles between active GTP-bound and inactive GDP-bound states. In its active state, binds to a variety of effector proteins to regulate cellular responses such as of intracellular membrane trafficking, from the formation of transport vesicles to their fusion with membranes. Active GTP-bound form is able to recruit to membranes different sets of downstream effectors directly responsible for vesicle formation, movement, tethering and fusion. RAB5A is required for the
   4551..4666    +  ncRNA          5S rRNA: Accession: RF00001 - 5S ribosomal RNA
   4670..4756    +  terminator     rrnB T1 terminator: Escherichia coli rrnB; transcription terminator T1 from the E. coli rrnB gene
   4848..4875    +  terminator     rrnB T2 terminator: transcription terminator T2 from the E. coli rrnB gene
   4894..4985    +  promoter       AmpR promoter: bla
   4986..553     +  CDS            AmpR (across the origin): β-lactamase; bla; confers resistance to ampicillin, carbenicillin, and related antibiotics
>Addgene plasmid #235740 | STp6 | addgene full sequence | sequence record 469207 | Addgene NGS Result
CTCACCAGTCACAGAAAAGCATCTTACGGATGGCATGACAGTAAGAGAATTATGCAGTGCTGCCATAACC
ATGAGTGATAACACTGCGGCCAACTTACTTCTGACAACGATCGGAGGACCGAAGGAGCTAACCGCTTTTT
TGCACAACATGGGGGATCATGTAACTCGCCTTGATCGTTGGGAACCGGAGCTGAATGAAGCCATACCAAA
CGACGAGCGTGACACCACGATGCCTGCAGCAATGGCAACAACGTTGCGCAAACTATTAACTGGCGAACCA
CTTACTCTAGCTTCCCGGCAACAATTAATAGACTGGATGGAGGCGGATAAAGTTGCAGGACCACTTCTGC
GCTCGGCCCTTCCGGCTGGCTGGTTTATTGCTGATAAATCTGGAGCCGGTGAGCGTGGGTCTCGCGGTAT
CATTGCAGCACTGGGGCCAGATGGTAAGCCCTCCCGTATCGTAGTTATCTACACGACGGGGAGTCAGGCA
ACTATGGATGAACGAAATAGACAGATCGCTGAGATAGGTGCCTCACTGATTAAGCATTGGTAACTGTCAG
ACCAAGTTTACTCATATATACTTTAGATTGATT
[125 nt withheld, positions 594-718]
C
[141 nt withheld, positions 720-860]
CCTTTGACGTTGGAGTCCACGTTCTTT
[37 nt withheld, positions 888-924]
ACCCTATCTCGGGCTATTCTTTTGATTTATAAGGGATTTTGCCGATTTCGGCCTATTGGTTAAAAAATGA
GCTGATTTAACAAAAATTTAACGCGAATTTTAACAAAATATTAACGTTTACAATTTAAAAGGATCTAGGT
GAAGATCCTTTTTGATAATCTCATGACCAAAATCCCTTAACGTGAGTTTTCGTTCCACTGAGCGTCAGAC
CCCGTAGAAAAGATCAAAGGATCTTCTTGAGATCCTTTTTTTCTGCGCGTAATCTGCTGCTTGCAAACAA
AAAAACCACCGCTACCAGCGGTGGTTTGTTTGCCGGATCAAGAGCTACCAACTCTTTTTCCGAAGGTAAC
TGGCTTCAGCAGAGCGCAGATACCAAATACTGTCCTTCTAGTGTAGCCGTAGTTAGGCCACCACTTCAAG
AACTCTGTAGCACCGCCTACATACCTCGCTCTGCTAATCCTGTTACCAGTGGCTGCTGCCAGTGGCGATA
AGTCGTGTCTTACCGGGTTGGACTCAAGACGATAGTTACCGGATAAGGCGCAGCGGTCGGGCTGAACGGG
GGGTTCGTGCACACAGCCCAGCTTGGAGCGAACGACCTACACCGAACTGAGATACCTACAGCGTGAGCTA
TGAGAAAGCGCCACGCTTCCCGAAGGGAGAAAGGCGGACAGGTATCCGGTAAGCGGCAGGGTCGGAACAG
GAGAGCGCACGAGGGAGCTTCCAGGGGGAAACGCCTGGTATCTTTATAGTCCTGTCGGGTTTCGCCACCT
CTGACTTGAGCGTCGATTTTTGTGATGCTCGTCAGGGGGGCGGAGCCTATGGAAAAACGCCAGCAACGCG
GCCTTTTTACGGTTCCTGGCCTTTTGCTGGCCTTTTGCTCACATGTTCTTTCCTGCGTTATCCCCTGATT
CTGTGGATAACCGTATTACCGCCTTTGAGTGAGCTGATACCGCTCGCCGCAGCCGAACGACCGAGCGCAG
CGAGTCAGTGAGCGAGGAAGCGGAAGAGCGCCTGATGCGGTATTTTCTCCTTACGCATCTGTGCGGTATT
TCACACCGCATCTGGTGCACTCTCAGTACAATCTGCTCTGATGCCGCATAGTTAAGCCAGTATACACTCC
GCTATCGCTACGTGACTGGGTCATGGCTGCGCCCCGACACCCGCCAACACCCGCTGACGCGCCCTGACGG
GCTTGTCTGCTCCCGGCATCCGCTTACAGACAAGCTGTGACCGTCTCCGGGAGCTGCATGTGTCAGAGGT
TTTCACCGTCATCACCGAAACGCGCGAGGCAGAAGGAGATGGCGCCCAACAGTCCCCCGGCCACGGGGCC
TGCCACCATACCCACGCCGAAACAAGCGCTCATGAGCCCGAAGTGGCGAGCCCGATCTTCCCCATCGGTG
ATGTCGGCGATATAGGCGCCAGCAACCGCACCTGTGGCGCCGGTGATGCCGGCCACGATGCGTCCGGCGT
AGAGGATCTGCTCATGTTTGACAGCTTATCATCGATGCATAATGTGCCTGTCAAATGGACGAAGCAGGGA
TTCTGCAAACCCTATGCTACTCCGTCAAGCCGTCAATTGTCTGATTCGTTACCAATTATGACAACTTGAC
GGCTACATCATTCACTTTTTCTTCACAACCGGCACGGAACTCGCTCGGGCTGGCCCCGGTGCATTTTTTA
AATACCCGCGAGAAATAGAGTTGATCGTCAAAACCAACATTGCGACCGACGGTGGCGATAGGCATCCGGG
TGGTGCTCAAAAGCAGCTTCGCCTGGCTGATACGTTGGTCCTCGCGCCAGCTTAAGACGCTAATCCCTAA
CTGCTGGCGGAAAAGATGTGACAGACGCGGCGGCGACAAGCAAACATGCTGTGCGACGCTGGCGATATCA
AAATTGCTGTCTGCCAGGTGATCGCTGATGTACTGACAAGCCTCGCGTACCCGATTATCCATCGGTGGAT
GGAGCGACTCGTTAATCGCTTCCATGCGCCGCAGTAACAATTGCTCAAGCAGATTTATCGCCAGCAGCTC
CGAATAGCGCCCTTCCCCTTGCCCGGCGTTAATGATTTGCCCAAACAGGTCGCTGAAATGCGGCTGGTGC
GCTTCATCCGGGCGAAAGAACCCCGTATTGGCAAATATTGACGGCCAGTTAAGCCATTCATGCCAGTAGG
CGCGCGGACGAAAGTAAACCCACTGGTGATACCATTCGCGAGCCTCCGGATGACGACCGTAGTGATGAAT
CTCTCCTGGCGGGAACAGCAAAATATCACCCGGTCGGCAAACAAATTCTCGTCCCTGATTTTTCACCACC
CCCTGACCGCGAATGGTGAGATTGAGAATATAACCTTTCATTCCCAGCGGTCGGTCGATAAAAAAATCGA
GATAACCGTTGGCCTCAATCGGCGTTAAACCCGCCACCAGATGGGCATTAAACGAGTATCCCGGCAGCAG
GGGATCATTTTGCGCTTCAGCCATACTTTTCATACTCCCGCCATTCAGAGAAGAAACCAATTGTCCATAT
TGCATCAGACATTGCCGTCACTGCGTCTTTTACTGGCTCTTCTCGCTAACCAAACCGGTAACCCCGCTTA
TTAAAAGCATTCTGTAACAAAGCGGGACCAAAGCCATGACAAAAACGCGTAACAAAAGTGTCTATAATCA
CGGCAGAAAAGTCCACATTGATTATTTGCACGGCGTCACACTTTGCTATGCCATAGCATTTTTATCCATA
AGATTAGCGGATACTACCTGACGCTTTTTATCGCAACTCTCTACTGTTTCTCCATACCCGTTTTTTTGGG
CTAGAAATAATTTTGTTTAACTTTAAGAAGGAGATATACATATGGCTAGTCGAGGCGCAACAAGACCCAA
CGGGCCAAATACTGGAAATAAAATATCTCAGTTCAAACTAGTACTTCTGGGAGAGTCCGCTGTTGGCAAA
TCAAGCCTAGTGCTTCGTTTTGTGAAAGGCCAATTTCATGAATTTCAAGAGAGTACCATTGGGGCTGCTT
TTCTAACCCAAACTGTATCTCTTGATGACACTACAGTAAAGTTTGAAATATGGGATACAGCTGGTCTCGA
ACGATACCATTAGCTAGCACCAATGTACTACAGAGGAGCACAAGCAGCCATAGTTGTATATGATATCACA
AATGAGGAGTCCTTTGCAAGAGCAAAAAATTGGGTTAAAGAACTTCAGAGGCAAGCAAGTCCTAACATTG
TAATAGCTTTATCGGGAAACAAGGCCGACCTAGCAAATAAAAGAGCAGTAGATTTCCAGGAAGCACAGTC
CTATGCAGATGACAATAGTTTATTATTCATGGAGACATCCGCTAAAACATCAATGAATGTAAATGAAATA
TTCATGGCAATAGCTAAAAAATTGCCAAAGAATGAACCACAAAATCCAGGAGCAAATTCTGCCAGAGGAA
GAGGAGTAGACCTTACCGAACCCACACAACCAACCAGGAATCAGTGTCATCACCACCATCATCACTAACT
CGAGGGATCCGGGCCCTCTAGATGCGGCCGCATGCATAAGCTTGGCTGTTTTGGCGGATGAGAGAAGATT
TTCAGCCTGATACAGATTAAATCAGAACGCAGAAGCGGTCTGATAAAACAGAATTTGCCTGGCGGCAGTA
GCGCGGTGGTCCCACCTGACCCCATGCCGAACTCAGAAGTGAAACGCCGTAGCGCCGATGGTAGTGTGGG
GTCTCCCCATGCGAGAGTAGGGAACTGCCAGGCATCAAATAAAACGAAAGGCTCAGTCGAAAGACTGGGC
CTTTCGTTTTATCTGTTGTTTGTCGGTGAACGCTCTCCTGAGTAGGACAAATCCGCCGGGAGCGGATTTG
AACGTTGCGAAGCAACGGCCCGGAGGGTGGCGGGCAGGACGCCCGCCATAAACTGCCAGGCATCAAATTA
AGCAGAAGGCCATCCTGACGGATGGCCTTTTTGCGTTTCTACAAACTCTTTTGTTTATTTTTCTAAATAC
ATTCAAATATGTATCCGCTCATGAGACAATAACCCTGATAAATGCTTCAATAATATTGAAAAAGGAAGAG
TATGAGTATTCAACATTTCCGTGTCGCCCTTATTCCCTTTTTTGCGGCATTTTGCCTTCCTGTTTTTGCT
CACCCAGAAACGCTGGTGAAAGTAAAAGATGCTGAAGATCAGTTGGGTGCACGAGTGGGTTACATCGAAC
TGGATCTCAACAGCGGTAAGATCCTTGAGAGTTTTCGCCCCGAAGAACGTTTTCCAATGATGAGCACTTT
TAAAGTTCTGCTATGTGGCGCGGTATTATCCCGTGTTGACGCCGGGCAAGAGCAACTCGGTCGCCGCATA
CACTATTCTCAGAATGACTTGGTTGAGTA
